Addgene plasmid #214748: pMBA328
Purpose: Medium copy glmS-nadE plasmid containing mCherry and no antibiotic resistance gene (ARG)
Depositing lab: Tae Seok Moon. Depositing organization: Washington University in Saint Louis. Publication: Engineering E. coli strains using antibiotic-resistance-gene-free plasmids. Amrofell MB, Rengarajan S, Vo ST, Ramirez Tovar ES, LoBello L, Dantas G, Moon TS. Cell Rep Methods. 2023 Dec 18;3(12):100669. doi: 10.1016/j.crmeth.2023.100669. Epub 2023 Dec 11. PubMed 38086386.
Backbone
  Vector backbone: p15A
  Vector type: Bacterial Expression
  Selectable markers: Auxotrophic-based plasmid selection
Growth in bacteria
  Bacterial resistance: None
  Growth temperature: 37°C
  Growth strain: DH10B ΔauxG
  Copy number: Unknown
Gene/Insert
  Gene/Insert name: BBa_J23119-RBS(22821)-mcherry (alt name: BBa_J23108-RBS(8455)-glmS-RBS(5392)-nadE)
  Species: other
  Cloning method: Gibson Cloning
Terms and licenses: Academic/Nonprofit Terms; Industry Terms: Not Available to Industry
Depositor comments: Please note: Plasmid contains R334H and A76T mutations in glmS. These mutations are not known to affect plasmid function.
How to cite: pMBA328 was a gift from Tae Seok Moon (Addgene plasmid # 214748 ; http://n2t.net/addgene:214748 ; RRID:Addgene_214748)
