[The description below was written by a language model from this plasmid's Addgene catalogue record and pLannotate feature annotations shown in this document.]
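Description:
pMBA328 is a bacterial expression plasmid for E. coli built on the medium-copy p15A origin of replication. It carries no antibiotic resistance gene. Maintenance instead relies on auxotrophic complementation: the plasmid supplies glmS (glutamine–fructose-6-phosphate aminotransferase, which catalyses the first step of hexosamine biosynthesis) and nadE (NAD synthetase). It is propagated in DH10B ΔauxG, a strain whose name and the stated selection scheme suggest that it lacks these functions, so that cells losing the plasmid should not grow. The catalogue lists copy number as unknown, although the stated purpose calls it medium copy, consistent with p15A. The p15A origin is also compatible with ColE1-type plasmids. A short fragment annotated as RSF ori sits beside the p15A origin and is probably only a partial sequence match, not a second functional origin.

The record describes two constitutive cassettes. In the first, the strong synthetic promoter BBa_J23119 and a designed ribosome binding site drive mCherry, a monomeric red fluorescent protein. This reporter is followed by the rrnB T1 and T7Te terminators. In the second, glmS and nadE are arranged as a two-gene operon, each with its own ribosome binding site, and the lambda t0 terminator lies nearby on the opposite strand. The catalogue names the weaker promoter BBa_J23108 for this operon, whereas the automated annotation labels the element as J23119. These Anderson-family promoters are closely related, so the catalogue designation is probably the more reliable one. The depositor notes A76T and R334H substitutions in glmS that are not known to affect plasmid function. The construct serves as a fluorescent reporter for demonstrating stable, antibiotic-free plasmid maintenance in engineered E. coli strains.
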