Features (pLannotate 1.2.2; 10 found; start..end, strand, type, name):
    840..934     -  terminator     lambda t0 terminator: transcription terminator from phage lambda
    961..995     +  promoter       J23119 promoter: bacterial promoter (Registry of Standard Biological Parts BBa J23119)
   1030..1737    +  CDS            mCherry: mCherry is a basic (constitutively fluorescent) red fluorescent protein published in 2004, derived from Discosoma sp.. It is reported to be a very rapidly-maturing monomer with low acid sensitivity.
   1793..1864    +  terminator     rrnB T1 terminator: transcription terminator T1 from the E. coli rrnB gene
   1880..1907    +  terminator     T7Te terminator: phage T7 early transcription terminator
   1926..1980    -  rep_origin     RSF ori (fragment): Plasmids containing the RSF 1030 origin of replication can be propagated in E. coli cells that contain additional plasmids with compatible origins.
   2069..2614    -  rep_origin     p15A ori: Plasmids containing the medium-copy-number p15A origin of replication can be propagated in E. coli cells that contain a second plasmid with the ColE1 origin.
   2721..2754    +  promoter       J23119 promoter: bacterial promoter (Registry of Standard Biological Parts BBa J23119)
   2790..4616    +  CDS            glmS: GLMS_ECOLI - Experimental evidence at protein level: Swiss-Prot protein existence level 1. Catalyzes the first step in hexosamine metabolism, converting fructose-6P into glucosamine-6P using glutamine as a nitrogen source. From Escherichia coli (strain K12).
   4655..731     +  CDS            nadE (across the origin): NADE_ECOLI - Also known as efg From Escherichia coli (strain K12).
>Addgene plasmid #214748 | pMBA328 | addgene full sequence | sequence record 433362 | Addgene NGS Result
GCTACCTGCAAACTTATCCGTTCATTAAATCACTGGTGCTCGGGATCAGCGGCGGTCAGGACTCCACGCT
TGCCGGTAAGCTGTGCCAGATGGCGATTAATGAGCTGCGCCAGGAAACCGGCAACGAATCACTGCAATTT
ATTGCCGTACGCCTGCCCTATGGTGTCCAGGCCGACGAACAAGATTGCCAGGATGCCATCGCCTTTATTC
AACCGGATCGCGTATTAACCGTTAATATCAAGGGCGCGGTACTCGCCAGCGAGCAGGCATTGCGGGAAGC
AGGCATTGAACTGAGCGATTTTGTCCGTGGCAATGAAAAAGCGCGTGAGCGGATGAAAGCACAATATAGC
ATTGCGGGTATGACCAGCGGTGTCGTGGTGGGCACCGATCATGCTGCAGAAGCTATTACCGGATTCTTCA
CTAAATATGGTGACGGCGGTACGGACATTAATCCGCTGTATCGTCTCAACAAACGTCAGGGTAAACAGTT
ACTGGCGGCATTAGGTTGCCCGGAACACCTTTATAAGAAAGCGCCAACGGCCGATCTTGAAGATGATCGC
CCTTCTCTGCCGGATGAAGTGGCACTCGGCGTGACCTATGACAATATCGACGACTATCTGGAAGGGAAAA
ACGTACCTGAACAGGTCGCCAGAACAATAGAGAACTGGTATCTGAAAACCGAACATAAACGCCGTCCGCC
AATTACCGTTTTCGATGATTTCTGGAAAAAGTAAAGCCTCAAAGTAATCAAGCCCTGGTAACTGCCAGGG
CTTTTTTATTTCATCTTTGAATCAACATATTAAAATTCATCGAATGGCATCCTTGCTAACAGTGCTTGTA
TTCTCACCAATAAAAAACGCCCGGCGGCAACCGAGCGTTCTGAACAAATCCAGATGGAGTTCTGAGGTCA
TTACTGGATCTATCAACAGGAGTCCAAGCGAGCTCTCGAACCCCAGAGTCTTGACAGCTAGCTCAGTCCT
AGGTATAATGCTAGCTTCTTAATTACGTAGGACCATAAGGAGGTTTCCTATGGTGAGCAAGGGCGAGGAG
GATAACATGGCCATCATCAAGGAGTTCATGCGCTTCAAGGTGCACATGGAGGGCTCCGTGAACGGCCACG
AGTTCGAGATCGAGGGCGAGGGCGAGGGCCGCCCCTACGAGGGCACCCAGACCGCCAAGCTGAAGGTGAC
CAAGGGTGGCCCCCTGCCCTTCGCCTGGGACATCCTGTCCCCTCAGTTCATGTACGGCTCCAAGGCCTAC
GTGAAGCACCCCGCCGACATCCCCGACTACTTGAAGCTGTCCTTCCCCGAGGGCTTCAAGTGGGAGCGCG
TGATGAACTTCGAGGACGGCGGCGTGGTGACCGTGACCCAGGACTCCTCCCTGCAGGACGGCGAGTTCAT
CTACAAGGTGAAGCTGCGCGGCACCAACTTCCCCTCCGACGGCCCCGTAATGCAGAAGAAGACCATGGGC
TGGGAGGCCTCCTCCGAGCGGATGTACCCCGAGGACGGCGCCCTGAAGGGCGAGATCAAGCAGAGGCTGA
AGCTGAAGGACGGCGGCCACTACGACGCTGAGGTCAAGACCACCTACAAGGCCAAGAAGCCCGTGCAGCT
GCCCGGCGCCTACAACGTCAACATCAAGTTGGACATCACCTCCCACAACGAGGACTACACCATCGTGGAA
CAGTACGAACGCGCCGAGGGCCGCCACTCCACCGGCGGCATGGACGAGCTGTACAAGTAAGCGGAAGAGT
TAAGACCATTGGATCCAAACTCGAGTAAGGATCTCCAGGCATCAAATAAAACGAAAGGCTCAGTCGAAAG
ACTGGGCCTTTCGTTTTATCTGTTGTTTGTCGGTGAACGCTCTCTACTAGAGTCACACTGGCTCACCTTC
GGGTGGGCCTTTCTGCGTTTATACCTAGGGATATATTCCGCTTCCTCGCTCACTGACTCGCTACGCTCGG
TCGTTCGACTGCGGCGAGCGAAAATGGCTTACGAACGGGGCGGAGATTTCCTGGAAGATGCCAGGAAGAT
ACTTAACAGGGAAGTGAGAGGGCCGCGGCAAAGCCGTTTTTCCATAGGCTCCGCCCCCCTGACAAGCATC
ACGAAATCTGACGCTCAAATCAGTGGTGGCGAAACCCGACAGGACTATAAAGATACCAGGCGTTTCCCCC
TGGCGGCTCCCTCGTGCGCTCTCCTGTTCCTGCCTTTCGGTTTACCGGTGTCATTCCGCTGTTATGGCCG
CGTTTGTCTCATTCCACGCCTGACACTCAGTTCCGGGTAGGCAGTTCGCTCCAAGCTGGACTGTATGCAC
GAACCCCCCGTTCAGTCCGACCGCTGCGCCTTATCCGGTAACTATCGTCTTGAGTCCAACCCGGAAAGAC
ATGCAAAAGCACCACTGGCAGCAGCCACTGGTAATTGATTTAGAGGAGTTAGTCTTGAAGTCATGCGCCG
GTTAAGGCTAAACTGAAAGGACAAGTTTTGGTGACTGCGCTCCTCCAAGCCAGTTACCTCGGTTCAAAGA
GTTGGTAGCTCAGAGAACCTTCGAAAAACCGCCCTGCAAGGCGGTTTTTTCGTTTTCAGAGCAAGAGATT
ACGCGCAGACCAAAACGATCTCAAGAAGATCATCTTATTAATCAGATAAAATATTTCTAGATTTCAGTGC
AATTTATCTCTTCAAATGTAGCAGAGGCTAGTGTAGATCGCTACTAGAGCGCACTGACCCTGACAGCTAG
CTCAGTCCTAGGTATAATGCTAGCGTCAATTTAGTAGTAGACCACAAGGAGGTTGCTTAATGTGTGGAAT
TGTTGGCGCGATCGCGCAACGTGATGTAGCAGAAATCCTTCTTGAAGGTTTACGTCGTCTGGAATACCGC
GGATATGACTCTGCCGGTCTGGCCGTTGTTGATGCAGAAGGTCATATGACCCGCCTGCGTCGCCTCGGTA
AAGTCCAGATGCTGGCACAGGCAGCGGAAGAACATCCTCTGCATGGCGGCACTGGTATTGCTCACACTCG
CTGGACGACCCACGGTGAACCTTCAGAAGTGAATGCGCATCCGCATGTTTCTGAACACATTGTGGTGGTG
CATAACGGCATCATCGAAAACCATGAACCGCTGCGTGAAGAGCTAAAAGCGCGTGGCTATACCTTCGTTT
CTGAAACCGACACCGAAGTGATTGCCCATCTGGTGAACTGGGAGCTGAAACAAGGCGGGACTCTGCGTGA
GGCCGTTCTGCGTGCTATCCCGCAGCTGCGTGGTGCGTACGGTACAGTGATCATGGACTCCCGTCACCCG
GATACCCTGCTGGCGGCACGTTCTGGTAGTCCGCTGGTGATTGGCCTGGGGATGGGCGAAAACTTTATCG
CTTCTGACCAGCTGGCGCTGTTGCCGGTGACCCGTCGCTTTATCTTCCTTGAAGAGGGCGATATTGCGGA
AATCACTCGCCGTTCGGTAAACATCTTCGATAAAACTGGCGCGGAAGTAAAACGTCAGGATATCGAATCC
AATCTGCAATATGACGCGGGCGATAAAGGCATTTACCGTCACTACATGCAGAAAGAGATCTACGAACAGC
CGAACGCGATCAAAAACACCCTTACCGGACGCATCAGCCACGGTCAGGTTGATTTAAGCGAGCTGGGACC
GAACGCCGACGAACTGCTGTCGAAGGTTGAGCATATTCAGATCCTCGCCTGTGGTACTTCTTATAACTCC
GGTATGGTTTCCCGCTACTGGTTTGAATCGCTAGCAGGTATTCCGTGCGACGTCGAAATCGCCTCTGAAT
TCCGCTATCACAAATCTGCCGTGCGTCGTAACAGCCTGATGATCACCTTGTCACAGTCTGGCGAAACCGC
GGATACCCTGGCTGGCCTGCGTCTGTCGAAAGAGCTGGGTTACCTTGGTTCACTGGCAATCTGTAACGTT
CCGGGTTCTTCTCTGGTGCGCGAATCCGATCTGGCGCTAATGACCAACGCGGGTACAGAAATCGGCGTGG
CATCCACTAAAGCATTCACCACTCAGTTAACTGTGCTGTTGATGCTGGTGGCGAAGCTGTCTCGCCTGAA
AGGTCTGGATGCCTCCATTGAACATGACATCGTGCATGGTCTGCAGGCGCTGCCGAGCCGTATTGAGCAG
ATGCTGTCTCAGGACAAACGCATTGAAGCGCTGGCAGAAGATTTCTCTGACAAACATCACGCGCTGTTCC
TGGGCCGTGGCGATCAGTACCCAATCGCGCTGGAAGGCGCATTGAAGTTGAAAGAGATCTCTTACATTCA
CGCTGAAGCCTACGCTGCTGGCGAACTGAAACACGGTCCGCTGGCGCTAATTGATGCCGATATGCCGGTT
ATTGTTGTTGCACCGAACAACGAATTGCTGGAAAAACTGAAATCCAACATTGAAGAAGTTCGCGCGCGTG
GCGGTCAGTTGTATGTCTTCGCCGATCAGGATGCGGGTTTTGTAAGTAGCGATAACATGCACATCATCGA
GATGCCGCATGTGGAAGAGGTGATTGCACCGATCTTCTACACCGTTCCGCTGCAGCTGCTGGCTTACCAT
GTCGCGCTGATCAAAGGCACCGACGTTGACCAGCCGCGTAACCTGGCAAAATCGGTTACGGTTGAGTAAG
AACGATACCTAATAGAAAATAGGAATTGACACCAATGACATTGCAACAACAAATAATAAAGGCGCTGGGC
GCAAAACCGCAGATTAATGCTGAAGAGGAAATTCGTCGTAGTATCGATTTTCTGAAAA
